Addgene plasmid #142317: TFORF2512
Purpose: Lentiviral vector for overexpressing transcription factor ORFs with unique 24-bp barcodes. Barcodes facilitate identification of transcription factors in pooled screens.
Depositing lab: Feng Zhang. Depositing organization: Broad Institute. Publication: A transcription factor atlas of directed differentiation. Joung J, Ma S, Tay T, Geiger-Schuller KR, Kirchgatterer PC, Verdine VK, Guo B, Arias-Garcia MA, Allen WE, Singh A, Kuksenko O, Abudayyeh OO, Gootenberg JS, Fu Z, Macrae RK, Buenrostro JD, Regev A, Zhang F. Cell. 2023 Jan 5;186(1):209-229.e26. doi: 10.1016/j.cell.2022.11.026. PubMed 36608654.
Backbone
  Vector backbone: pLX_TRC317
  Backbone manufacturer: Broad Institute Genetic Perturbation Platform
  Backbone size w/o insert (bp): 8264
  Vector type: Mammalian Expression, Lentiviral
  Selectable markers: Puromycin
Growth in bacteria
  Bacterial resistance: Ampicillin, 100 μg/mL
  Growth temperature: 37°C
  Growth strain: NEB Stable
  Copy number: High Copy
Gene/Insert
  Gene/Insert name: PDCD2
  Species: H. sapiens (human)
  Insert size (bp): 689
  Entrez Gene: PDCD2 (a.k.a. RP8, ZMYND7, MGC12347)
  Promoter: EF1a
  Cloning method: Unknown
  Sequencing primers: 5′ GGGTGGAGACTGAAGTTAGGCCAG; 3′ CACATAGCGTAAAAGGAGCAACATAG
Terms and licenses: Academic/Nonprofit Terms; Industry Terms: Not Available to Industry
Depositor comments: NM_001199463,ENST00000443345 . The transcription factor ORF portion of this plasmid was synthesized by Genewiz. Please test multiple small colonies in case of plasmid recombination. To make this collection available in a timely manner, a portion of this collection was not fully sequenced by Addgene. If an Addgene verified full plasmid sequence is not available, please contact us prior to placing an order to request the full sequence.
How to cite: TFORF2512 was a gift from Feng Zhang (Addgene plasmid # 142317 ; http://n2t.net/addgene:142317 ; RRID:Addgene_142317)
