[The description below was written by a language model from this plasmid's Addgene catalogue record and pLannotate feature annotations shown in this document.]
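Description:
TFORF2512 is a lentiviral mammalian expression plasmid built on the pLX_TRC317 backbone, one member of a barcoded library of transcription factor open reading frames. It carries a human PDCD2 ORF (also known as RP8 or ZMYND7), corresponding to a specific transcript isoform named in the depositor's notes and made by gene synthesis, under the strong constitutive EF-1α promoter. According to the catalogue entry each library member also bears a unique 24-bp barcode so that the ORF can be identified in pooled screens. The barcode is not annotated as its own feature, and the short region between the ORF and the WPRE is only flagged as a U6 promoter fragment. A WPRE downstream of the ORF enhances transcript stability and expression.

The viral framework is that of a third-generation, self-inactivating HIV-1 vector: an RSV promoter fused to a truncated 5' LTR drives genomic RNA production in packaging cells, followed by the Ψ packaging signal with a partial gag sequence, the RRE for Rev-dependent nuclear export, a cPPT/CTS that aids nuclear import, and a ΔU3 3' LTR followed by an SV40 poly(A) signal. Upstream of the EF-1α cassette, an SV40 early promoter/origin region drives puromycin N-acetyltransferase, allowing selection of transduced mammalian cells. In bacteria the plasmid is maintained through a high-copy ColE1/pUC origin and ampicillin resistance; an f1 origin and lac-derived remnants are backbone carryover. The depositor warns that the plasmid can recombine during propagation. Its intended use is overexpression of PDCD2, individually or within pooled transcription factor screens such as directed differentiation studies.
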