Features (pLannotate 1.2.2; 31 found; start..end, strand, type, name):
      1..1179    +  promoter       EF-1α promoter: strong constitutive promoter for human elongation factor EF-1α
   1196..1771    +  CDS            PDCD2 (fragment): PDCD2_HUMAN - Also known as RP8, ZMYND7. Experimental evidence at protein level: Swiss-Prot protein existence level 1. May be a DNA-binding protein with a regulatory function. May play an important role in cell death and/or in regulation of cell proliferation. From Homo sapiens (Human).
   1796..1849    +  promoter       U6 promoter (fragment): RNA polymerase III promoter for human U6 snRNA
   1891..2479    +  misc_feature   WPRE: woodchuck hepatitis virus posttranscriptional regulatory element
   2530..2549    +  misc_feature   cPPT/CTS (fragment): central polypurine tract and central termination sequence of HIV-1
   2551..2784    +  LTR            3' LTR (ΔU3): self-inactivating 3' long terminal repeat (LTR) from HIV-1
   2862..2983    +  polyA_signal   SV40 poly(A) signal: SV40 polyadenylation signal
   3023..3158    +  rep_origin     SV40 ori: SV40 origin of replication
   3179..3197    -  promoter       T7 promoter: promoter for bacteriophage T7 RNA polymerase
   3205..3360    +  CDS            lacZα (fragment): LacZα fragment of β-galactosidase; lacZ fragment
   3365..3793    +  rep_origin     f1 ori (sequence partly withheld): f1 bacteriophage origin of replication; arrow indicates direction of (+) strand synthesis
   3846..3950    +  promoter       AmpR promoter: bla
   3951..4811    +  CDS            AmpR: β-lactamase; bla; confers resistance to ampicillin, carbenicillin, and related antibiotics
   4982..5570    +  rep_origin     ori: high-copy-number ColE1/pMB1/pBR322/pUC origin of replication
   5753..5845    +  CDS            lacI (fragment): lac repressor; lacI; The lac repressor binds to the lac operator to inhibit transcription in E. coli. This inhibition can be relieved by adding lactose or isopropyl-β-D-thiogalactopyranoside (IPTG).
   5858..5879    +  protein_bind   CAP binding site: CAP binding activates transcription in the presence of cAMP. E. coli catabolite activator protein
   5894..5924    +  promoter       lac promoter: promoter for the E. coli lac operon
   5932..5948    +  protein_bind   lac operator: The lac repressor binds to the lac operator to inhibit transcription in E. coli. This inhibition can be relieved by adding lactose or isopropyl-β-D-thiogalactopyranoside (IPTG). lac repressor encoded by lacI
   5993..6011    +  promoter       T3 promoter: promoter for bacteriophage T3 RNA polymerase
   6039..6265    +  promoter       RSV promoter: Rous sarcoma virus enhancer/promoter
   6266..6446    +  LTR            5' LTR (truncated): truncated 5' long terminal repeat (LTR) from HIV-1
   6493..6618    +  misc_feature   HIV-1 Ψ: packaging signal of human immunodeficiency virus type 1
   6602..6965    +  CDS            HIV-1 gag (fragment): gag protein from human immunodeficiency virus 1; gag
   7111..7344    +  misc_feature   RRE: The Rev response element (RRE) of HIV-1 allows for Rev-dependent mRNA export from the nucleus to the cytoplasm.
   7721..7747    +  CDS            Rev (fragment): human immunodeficiency virus 1 (HIV-1) Rev protein; rev; enhances nuclear export of unspliced and incompletely spliced viral mRNAs
   7754..7777    +  promoter       SV40 promoter (fragment): SV40 early promoter
   7778..7849    +  promoter       SV40 promoter (fragment): SV40 enhancer and early promoter
   7873..8008    +  rep_origin     SV40 ori: SV40 origin of replication
   8054..8650    +  CDS            PuroR (fragment): puromycin N-acetyltransferase; pac from Streptomyces; confers resistance to puromycin
   8699..8816    +  misc_feature   cPPT/CTS: central polypurine tract and central termination sequence of HIV-1
   8881..8947    +  CDS            small t antigen (fragment): SV40 (simian virus 40) small t antigen
>Addgene plasmid #142317 | TFORF2512 | addgene full sequence | sequence record 353774 | Addgene NGS Result
GGCTCCGGTGCCCGTCAGTGGGCAGAGCGCACATCGCCCACAGTCCCCGAGAAGTTGGGGGGAGGGGTCG
GCAATTGAACCGGTGCCTAGAGAAGGTGGCGCGGGGTAAACTGGGAAAGTGATGTCGTGTACTGGCTCCG
CCTTTTTCCCGAGGGTGGGGGAGAACCGTATATAAGTGCAGTAGTCGCCGTGAACGTTCTTTTTCGCAAC
GGGTTTGCCGCCAGAACACAGGTAAGTGCCGTGTGTGGTTCCCGCGGGCCTGGCCTCTTTACGGGTTATG
GCCCTTGCGTGCCTTGAATTACTTCCACCTGGCTGCAGTACGTGATTCTTGATCCCGAGCTTCGGGTTGG
AAGTGGGTGGGAGAGTTCGAGGCCTTGCGCTTAAGGAGCCCCTTCGCCTCGTGCTTGAGTTGAGGCCTGG
CCTGGGCGCTGGGGCCGCCGCGTGCGAATCTGGTGGCACCTTCGCGCCTGTCTCGCTGCTTTCGATAAGT
CTCTAGCCATTTAAAATTTTTGATGACCTGCTGCGACGCTTTTTTTCTGGCAAGATAGTCTTGTAAATGC
GGGCCAAGATCTGCACACTGGTATTTCGGTTTTTGGGGCCGCGGGCGGCGACGGGGCCCGTGCGTCCCAG
CGCACATGTTCGGCGAGGCGGGGCCTGCGAGCGCGGCCACCGAGAATCGGACGGGGGTAGTCTCAAGCTG
GCCGGCCTGCTCTGGTGCCTGGCCTCGCGCCGCCGTGTATCGCCCCGCCCTGGGCGGCAAGGCTGGCCCG
GTCGGCACCAGTTGCGTGAGCGGAAAGATGGCCGCTTCCCGGCCCTGCTGCAGGGAGCTCAAAATGGAGG
ACGCGGCGCTCGGGAGAGCGGGCGGGTGAGTCACCCACACAAAGGAAAAGGGCCTTTCCGTCCTCAGCCG
TCGCTTCATGTGACTCCACGGAGTACCGGGCGCCGTCCAGGCACCTCGATTAGTTCTCGAGCTTTTGGAG
TACGTCGTCTTTAGGTTGGGGGGAGGGGTTTTATGCGATGGAGTTTCCCCACACTGAGTGGGTGGAGACT
GAAGTTAGGCCAGCTTGGCACTTGATGTAATTCTCCTTGGAATTTGCCCTTTTTGAGTTTGGATCTTGGT
TCATTCTCAAGCCTCAGACAGTGGTTCAAAGTTTTTTTCTTCCATTTCAGGTGTCGTGAGGCTAGCACCG
CCACCATGGCTGCCGCCGGGGCCAGGCCTGTGGAGCTGGGCTTCGCCGAGTCGGCGCCGGCGTGGCGACT
GCGCAGCGAGCAGTTCCCCAGCAAGGTGTATGCGCCGCTGCCTGGCCGCCCGGACGCCTTCCACCGCTGC
ATCTTCCTCTTCTGCTGCCGCGAGCAGCCGTGCTGTGCCGGCCTGCGAGTTTTTAGGAATCAACTACCCA
GGAAAAACGATTTTTACTCATATGAGCCACCTTCTGAGAATCCTCCCCCAGAAACAGGAGAATCAGTGTG
TCTCCAGCTTAAGTCTGGTGCTCATCTCTGCAGGGTTTGTGGCTGTTTAGGCCCCAAAACGTGCTCCAGA
TGCCACAAAGCATATTACTGCAGCAAGGAGCATCAGACCCTAGACTGGAGATTGGGACATAAGCAGGCTT
GTGCACAACCAGATCATCTGGACCATATAATTCCAGACCACAACTTCCTTTTTCCAGAATTTGAAATTGT
AATAGAAACAGAAGATGAGATTATGCCTGAGGTTGTGGAAAAGGAAGATTACTCAGAGATTATAGGGAGC
ATGGGTAAGCAGTTTCAGGACTTCATTCATTAGTAATGAACTAGTCCGTAACTTGAAAGTATTTCGATTT
CTTGGCTTTATATATCTTGTGGAAAGGACGAATCATGACAAGAGACAGGGATCTTACGCGTTAAGTCGAC
AATCAACCTCTGGATTACAAAATTTGTGAAAGATTGACTGGTATTCTTAACTATGTTGCTCCTTTTACGC
TATGTGGATACGCTGCTTTAATGCCTTTGTATCATGCTATTGCTTCCCGTATGGCTTTCATTTTCTCCTC
CTTGTATAAATCCTGGTTGCTGTCTCTTTATGAGGAGTTGTGGCCCGTTGTCAGGCAACGTGGCGTGGTG
TGCACTGTGTTTGCTGACGCAACCCCCACTGGTTGGGGCATTGCCACCACCTGTCAGCTCCTTTCCGGGA
CTTTCGCTTTCCCCCTCCCTATTGCCACGGCGGAACTCATCGCCGCCTGCCTTGCCCGCTGCTGGACAGG
GGCTCGGCTGTTGGGCACTGACAATTCCGTGGTGTTGTCGGGGAAATCATCGTCCTTTCCTTGGCTGCTC
GCCTGTGTTGCCACCTGGATTCTGCGCGGGACGTCCTTCTGCTACGTCCCTTCGGCCCTCAATCCAGCGG
ACCTTCCTTCCCGCGGCCTGCTGCCGGCTCTGCGGCCTCTTCCGCGTCTTCGCCTTCGCCCTCAGACGAG
TCGGATCTCCCTTTGGGCCGCCTCCCCGCGTCGACTTTAAGACCAATGACTTACAAGGCAGCTGTAGATC
TTAGCCACTTTTTAAAAGAAAAGGGGGGACTGGAAGGGCTAATTCACTCCCAACGAAGACAAGATCTGCT
TTTTGCTTGTACTGGGTCTCTCTGGTTAGACCAGATCTGAGCCTGGGAGCTCTCTGGCTAACTAGGGAAC
CCACTGCTTAAGCCTCAATAAAGCTTGCCTTGAGTGCTTCAAGTAGTGTGTGCCCGTCTGTTGTGTGACT
CTGGTAACTAGAGATCCCTCAGACCCTTTTAGTCAGTGTGGAAAATCTCTAGCAGTACGTATAGTAGTTC
ATGTCATCTTATTATTCAGTATTTATAACTTGCAAAGAAATGAATATCAGAGAGTGAGAGGAACTTGTTT
ATTGCAGCTTATAATGGTTACAAATAAAGCAATAGCATCACAAATTTCACAAATAAAGCATTTTTTTCAC
TGCATTCTAGTTGTGGTTTGTCCAAACTCATCAATGTATCTTATCATGTCTGGCTCTAGCTATCCCGCCC
CTAACTCCGCCCATCCCGCCCCTAACTCCGCCCAGTTCCGCCCATTCTCCGCCCCATGGCTGACTAATTT
TTTTTATTTATGCAGAGGCCGAGGCCGCCTCGGCCTCTGAGCTATTCCAGAAGTAGTGAGGAGGCTTTTT
TGGAGGCCTAGGGACGTACCCAATTCGCCCTATAGTGAGTCGTATTACGCGCGCTCACTGGCCGTCGTTT
TACAACGTCGTGACTGGGAAAACCCTGGCGTTACCCAACTTAATCGCCTTGCAGCACATCCCCCTTTCGC
CAGCTGGCGTAATAGCGAAGAGGCCCGCACCGATCGCCCTTCCCAACAGTTGCGCAGCCTGAATGGCGAA
TGGG
[124 nt withheld, positions 3365-3488]
C
[91 nt withheld, positions 3490-3580]
A
[49 nt withheld, positions 3582-3630]
CCTTTGACGTTGGAGTCCACGTTCTTT
[37 nt withheld, positions 3658-3694]
ACCCTATCTCGGTCTATTCTTTTGATTTATAAGGGATTTTGCCGATTTCGGCCTATTGGTTAAAAAATGA
GCTGATTTAACAAAAATTTAACGCGAATTTTAACAAAATATTAACGCTTACAATTTAGGTGGCACTTTTC
GGGGAAATGTGCGCGGAACCCCTATTTGTTTATTTTTCTAAATACATTCAAATATGTATCCGCTCATGAG
ACAATAACCCTGATAAATGCTTCAATAATATTGAAAAAGGAAGAGTATGAGTATTCAACATTTCCGTGTC
GCCCTTATTCCCTTTTTTGCGGCATTTTGCCTTCCTGTTTTTGCTCACCCAGAAACGCTGGTGAAAGTAA
AAGATGCTGAAGATCAGTTGGGTGCACGAGTGGGTTACATCGAACTGGATCTCAACAGCGGTAAGATCCT
TGAGAGTTTTCGCCCCGAAGAACGTTTTCCAATGATGAGCACTTTTAAAGTTCTGCTATGTGGCGCGGTA
TTATCCCGTATTGACGCCGGGCAAGAGCAACTCGGTCGCCGCATACACTATTCTCAGAATGACTTGGTTG
AGTACTCACCAGTCACAGAAAAGCATCTTACGGATGGCATGACAGTAAGAGAATTATGCAGTGCTGCCAT
AACCATGAGTGATAACACTGCGGCCAACTTACTTCTGACAACGATCGGAGGACCGAAGGAGCTAACCGCT
TTTTTGCACAACATGGGGGATCATGTAACTCGCCTTGATCGTTGGGAACCGGAGCTGAATGAAGCCATAC
CAAACGACGAGCGTGACACCACGATGCCTGTAGCAATGGCAACAACGTTGCGCAAACTATTAACTGGCGA
ACTACTTACTCTAGCTTCCCGGCAACAATTAATAGACTGGATGGAGGCGGATAAAGTTGCAGGACCACTT
CTGCGCTCGGCCCTTCCGGCTGGCTGGTTTATTGCTGATAAATCTGGAGCCGGTGAGCGTGGGTCTCGCG
GTATCATTGCAGCACTGGGGCCAGATGGTAAGCCCTCCCGTATCGTAGTTATCTACACGACGGGGAGTCA
GGCAACTATGGATGAACGAAATAGACAGATCGCTGAGATAGGTGCCTCACTGATTAAGCATTGGTAACTG
TCAGACCAAGTTTACTCATATATACTTTAGATTGATTTAAAACTTCATTTTTAATTTAAAAGGATCTAGG
TGAAGATCCTTTTTGATAATCTCATGACCAAAATCCCTTAACGTGAGTTTTCGTTCCACTGAGCGTCAGA
CCCCGTAGAAAAGATCAAAGGATCTTCTTGAGATCCTTTTTTTCTGCGCGTAATCTGCTGCTTGCAAACA
AAAAAACCACCGCTACCAGCGGTGGTTTGTTTGCCGGATCAAGAGCTACCAACTCTTTTTCCGAAGGTAA
CTGGCTTCAGCAGAGCGCAGATACCAAATACTGTTCTTCTAGTGTAGCCGTAGTTAGGCCACCACTTCAA
GAACTCTGTAGCACCGCCTACATACCTCGCTCTGCTAATCCTGTTACCAGTGGCTGCTGCCAGTGGCGAT
AAGTCGTGTCTTACCGGGTTGGACTCAAGACGATAGTTACCGGATAAGGCGCAGCGGTCGGGCTGAACGG
GGGGTTCGTGCACACAGCCCAGCTTGGAGCGAACGACCTACACCGAACTGAGATACCTACAGCGTGAGCT
ATGAGAAAGCGCCACGCTTCCCGAAGGGAGAAAGGCGGACAGGTATCCGGTAAGCGGCAGGGTCGGAACA
GGAGAGCGCACGAGGGAGCTTCCAGGGGGAAACGCCTGGTATCTTTATAGTCCTGTCGGGTTTCGCCACC
TCTGACTTGAGCGTCGATTTTTGTGATGCTCGTCAGGGGGGCGGAGCCTATGGAAAAACGCCAGCAACGC
GGCCTTTTTACGGTTCCTGGCCTTTTGCTGGCCTTTTGCTCACATGTTCTTTCCTGCGTTATCCCCTGAT
TCTGTGGATAACCGTATTACCGCCTTTGAGTGAGCTGATACCGCTCGCCGCAGCCGAACGACCGAGCGCA
GCGAGTCAGTGAGCGAGGAAGCGGAAGAGCGCCCAATACGCAAACCGCCTCTCCCCGCGCGTTGGCCGAT
TCATTAATGCAGCTGGCACGACAGGTTTCCCGACTGGAAAGCGGGCAGTGAGCGCAACGCAATTAATGTG
AGTTAGCTCACTCATTAGGCACCCCAGGCTTTACACTTTATGCTTCCGGCTCGTATGTTGTGTGGAATTG
TGAGCGGATAACAATTTCACACAGGAAACAGCTATGACCATGATTACGCCAAGCGCGCAATTAACCCTCA
CTAAAGGGAACAAAAGCTGGAGCTGCAAGCTTAATGTAGTCTTATGCAATACTCTTGTAGTCTTGCAACA
TGGTAACGATGAGTTAGCAACATGCCTTACAAGGAGAGAAAAAGCACCGTGCATGCCGATTGGTGGAAGT
AAGGTGGTACGATCGTGCCTTATTAGGAAGGCAACAGACGGGTCTGACATGGATTGGACGAACCACTGAA
TTGCCGCATTGCAGAGATATTGTATTTAAGTGCCTAGCTCGATACATAAACGGGTCTCTCTGGTTAGACC
AGATCTGAGCCTGGGAGCTCTCTGGCTAACTAGGGAACCCACTGCTTAAGCCTCAATAAAGCTTGCCTTG
AGTGCTTCAAGTAGTGTGTGCCCGTCTGTTGTGTGACTCTGGTAACTAGAGATCCCTCAGACCCTTTTAG
TCAGTGTGGAAAATCTCTAGCAGTGGCGCCCGAACAGGGACTTGAAAGCGAAAGGGAAACCAGAGGAGCT
CTCTCGACGCAGGACTCGGCTTGCTGAAGCGCGCACGGCAAGAGGCGAGGGGCGGCGACTGGTGAGTACG
CCAAAAATTTTGACTAGCGGAGGCTAGAAGGAGAGAGATGGGTGCGAGAGCGTCAGTATTAAGCGGGGGA
GAATTAGATCGCGATGGGAAAAAATTCGGTTAAGGCCAGGGGGAAAGAAAAAATATAAATTAAAACATAT
AGTATGGGCAAGCAGGGAGCTAGAACGATTCGCAGTTAATCCTGGCCTGTTAGAAACATCAGAAGGCTGT
AGACAAATACTGGGACAGCTACAACCATCCCTTCAGACAGGATCAGAAGAACTTAGATCATTATATAATA
CAGTAGCAACCCTCTATTGTGTGCATCAAAGGATAGAGATAAAAGACACCAAGGAAGCTTTAGACAAGAT
AGAGGAAGAGCAAAACAAAAGTAAGACCACCGCACAGCAAGCGGCCGCTGATCTTCAGACCTGGAGGAGG
AGATATGAGGGACAATTGGAGAAGTGAATTATATAAATATAAAGTAGTAAAAATTGAACCATTAGGAGTA
GCACCCACCAAGGCAAAGAGAAGAGTGGTGCAGAGAGAAAAAAGAGCAGTGGGAATAGGAGCTTTGTTCC
TTGGGTTCTTGGGAGCAGCAGGAAGCACTATGGGCGCAGCGTCAATGACGCTGACGGTACAGGCCAGACA
ATTATTGTCTGGTATAGTGCAGCAGCAGAACAATTTGCTGAGGGCTATTGAGGCGCAACAGCATCTGTTG
CAACTCACAGTCTGGGGCATCAAGCAGCTCCAGGCAAGAATCCTGGCTGTGGAAAGATACCTAAAGGATC
AACAGCTCCTGGGGATTTGGGGTTGCTCTGGAAAACTCATTTGCACCACTGCTGTGCCTTGGAATGCTAG
TTGGAGTAATAAATCTCTGGAACAGATTTGGAATCACACGACCTGGATGGAGTGGGACAGAGAAATTAAC
AATTACACAAGCTTAATACACTCCTTAATTGAAGAATCGCAAAACCAGCAAGAAAAGAATGAACAAGAAT
TATTGGAATTAGATAAATGGGCAAGTTTGTGGAATTGGTTTAACATAACAAATTGGCTGTGGTATATAAA
ATTATTCATAATGATAGTAGGAGGCTTGGTAGGTTTAAGAATAGTTTTTGCTGTACTTTCTATAGTGAAT
AGAGTTAGGCAGGGATATTCACCATTATCGTTTCAGACCCACCTCCCAACCCCGAGGGGACCCATGCATT
GCATCTCAATTAGTCAGCAACCAGGTGTGGAAAGTCCCCAGGCTCCCCAGCAGGCAGAAGTATGCAAAGC
ATGCGTCTCAATTAGTCAGCAACCATAGTCCCGCCCCTAACTCCGCCCATCCCGCCCCTAACTCCGCCCA
GTTCCGCCCATTCTCCGCCCCATGGCTGACTAATTTTTTTTATTTATGCAGAGGCCGAGGCCGCCTCGGC
CTCTGAGCTATTCCAGAAGTAGTGAGGAGGCTTTTTTGGAGGCCTAGGCTTTTGCAAAAAGCTTTCTAGA
GGTACCACCGGAGCTTACCATGACCGAGTACAAGCCCACGGTGCGCCTCGCCACCCGCGACGACGTCCCC
AGGGCCGTACGCACCCTCGCCGCCGCGTTCGCCGACTACCCCGCCACGCGCCACACCGTCGATCCGGACC
GCCACATCGAGCGGGTCACCGAGCTGCAAGAACTCTTCCTCACGCGCGTCGGGCTCGACATCGGCAAGGT
GTGGGTCGCGGACGACGGCGCCGCCGTGGCGGTCTGGACCACGCCGGAGAGCGTCGAAGCGGGGGCGGTG
TTCGCCGAGATCGGCCCGCGCATGGCCGAGTTGAGCGGTTCCCGGCTGGCCGCGCAGCAACAGATGGAAG
GCCTCCTGGCGCCGCACCGGCCCAAGGAGCCCGCGTGGTTCCTGGCCACCGTCGGCGTCTCGCCCGACCA
CCAGGGCAAGGGTCTGGGCAGCGCCGTCGTGCTCCCCGGAGTGGAGGCGGCCGAGCGCGCCGGGGTGCCC
GCCTTCCTGGAGACCTCCGCGCCCCGCAACCTCCCCTTCTACGAGCGGCTCGGCTTCACCGTCACCGCCG
ACGTCGAGGTGCCCGAAGGACCGCGCACCTGGTGCATGACCCGCAAGCCCGGTGCCAGTTAACGAATTCT
AGATCTTGAGACAAATGGCAGTATTCATCCACAATTTTAAAAGAAAAGGGGGGATTGGGGGGTACAGTGC
AGGGGAAAGAATAGTAGACATAATAGCAACAGACATACAAACTAAAGAATTACAAAAACAAATTACAAAA
ATTCAAAATTTTCGGGTTTATTACAGGGACAGCAGAGATCCACTTTGGCGCCGGCTCGAGGCCTGCAGGT
GCAAAGATGGATAAAGTTTTAAACAGAGAGGAATCTTTGCAGCTAATGGACCTTCTAGGTCTTGAAAGGA
GTGGGAATT
