>Addgene plasmid #142317 | TFORF2512 | depositor partial sequence | sequence record 279089 | Insert
ACCGCCACCATGGCTGCCGCCGGGGCCAGGCCTGTGGAGCTGGGCTTCGCCGAGTCGGCGCCGGCGTGGC
GACTGCGCAGCGAGCAGTTCCCCAGCAAGGTGTATGCGCCGCTGCCTGGCCGCCCGGACGCCTTCCACCG
CTGCATCTTCCTCTTCTGCTGCCGCGAGCAGCCGTGCTGTGCCGGCCTGCGAGTTTTTAGGAATCAACTA
CCCAGGAAAAACGATTTTTACTCATATGAGCCACCTTCTGAGAATCCTCCCCCAGAAACAGGAGAATCAG
TGTGTCTCCAGCTTAAGTCTGGTGCTCATCTCTGCAGGGTTTGTGGCTGTTTAGGCCCCAAAACGTGCTC
CAGATGCCACAAAGCATATTACTGCAGCAAGGAGCATCAGACCCTAGACTGGAGATTGGGACATAAGCAG
GCTTGTGCACAACCAGATCATCTGGACCATATAATTCCAGACCACAACTTCCTTTTTCCAGAATTTGAAA
TTGTAATAGAAACAGAAGATGAGATTATGCCTGAGGTTGTGGAAAAGGAAGATTACTCAGAGATTATAGG
GAGCATGGGTAAGCAGTTTCAGGACTTCATTCATTAGTAATGAACTAGTCCGTAACTTGAAAGTATTTCG
ATTTCTTGGCTTTATATATCTTGTGGAAAGGACGAATCATGACAAGAGACAGGGATCTT
