>Addgene plasmid #142317 | TFORF2512 | depositor partial sequence | sequence record 279090 | Barcode
ATCATGACAAGAGACAGGGATCTT
